>Addgene plasmid #91392 | pHH0103_LASP1-1/1-SV2/2 | addgene full sequence | sequence record 192258 | Addgene NGS Result
TTATCATGACATTAACCTATAAAAATAGGCGTATCACGAGGCCCTTTCGTCTTCAAGAATTCCCGACACC
ATCGAATGGTGCAAAACCTTTCGCGGTATGGCATGATAGCGCCCGGAAGAGAGTCAATTCAGGGTGGTGA
ATGTGAAACCAGTAACGTTATACGATGTCGCAGAGTATGCCGGTGTCTCTTATCAGACCGTTTCCCGCGT
GGTGAACCAGGCCAGCCACGTTTCTGCGAAAACGCGGGAAAAAGTGGAAGCGGCGATGGCGGAGCTGAAT
TACATTCCCAACCGCGTGGCACAACAACTGGCGGGCAAACAGTCGTTGCTGATTGGCGTTGCCACCTCCA
GTCTGGCCCTGCACGCGCCGTCGCAAATTGTCGCGGCGATTAAATCTCGCGCCGATCAACTGGGTGCCAG
CGTGGTGGTGTCGATGGTAGAACGAAGCGGCGTCGAAGCCTGTAAAGCGGCGGTGCACAATCTTCTCGCG
CAACGCGTCAGTGGGCTGATCATTAACTATCCGCTGGATGACCAGGATGCCATTGCTGTGGAAGCTGCCT
GCACTAATGTTCCGGCGTTATTTCTTGATGTCTCTGACCAGACACCCATCAACAGTATTATTTTCTCCCA
TGAAGACGGTACGCGACTGGGCGTGGAGCATCTGGTCGCATTGGGTCACCAGCAAATCGCGCTGTTAGCG
GGCCCATTAAGTTCTGTCTCGGCGCGTCTGCGTCTGGCTGGCTGGCATAAATATCTCACTCGCAATCAAA
TTCAGCCGATAGCGGAACGGGAAGGCGACTGGAGTGCCATGTCCGGTTTTCAACAAACCATGCAAATGCT
GAATGAGGGCATCGTTCCCACTGCGATGCTGGTTGCCAACGATCAGATGGCGCTGGGCGCAATGCGCGCC
ATTACCGAGTCCGGGCTGCGCGTTGGTGCGGATATCTCGGTAGTGGGATACGACGATACCGAAGACAGCT
CATGTTATATCCCGCCGTTAACCACCATCAAACAGGATTTTCGCCTGCTGGGGCAAACCAGCGTGGACCG
CTTGCTGCAACTCTCTCAGGGCCAGGCGGTGAAGGGCAATCAGCTGTTGCCCGTCTCACTGGTGAAAAGA
AAAACCACCCTGGCGCCCAATACGCAAACCGCCTCTCCCCGCGCGTTGGCCGATTCATTAATGCAGCTGG
CACGACAGGTTTCCCGACTGGAAAGCGGGCAGTGAGCGCAACGCAATTAATGTAAGTTAGCTCACTCATT
AGGCACAATTCTCATGTTTGACAGCTTATCATCGACTGCACGGTGCACCAATGCTTCTGGCGTCAGGCAG
CCATCGGAAGCTGTGGTATGGCTGTGCAGGTCGTAAATCACTGCATAATTCGTGTCGCTCAAGGCGCACT
CCCGTTCTGGATAATGTTTTTTGCGCCGACATCATAACGGTTCTGGCAAATATTCTGAAATGAGCTGTTG
ACAATTAATCATCGGCTCGTATAATGTGTGGAATTGTGAGCGGATAACAATTTCACACAGGAAACAGCCA
GTCCGTTTAGGTGTTTTCACGAGCACTTCACCAACAAGGACCATAGATTATGAAAATCGAAGAACACCAT
CACCATCACCATTCCAGCGGTAAGCTTATGTCCCCTATACTAGGTTATTGGAAAATTAAGGGCCTTGTGC
AACCCACTCGACTTCTTTTGGAATATCTTGAAGAAAAATATGAAGAGCATTTGTATGAGCGCGATGAAGG
TGATAAATGGCGAAACAAAAAGTTTGAATTGGGTTTGGAGTTTCCCAATCTTCCTTATTATATTGATGGT
GATGTTAAATTAACACAGTCTATGGCCATCATACGTTATATAGCTGACAAGCACAACATGTTGGGTGGTT
GTCCAAAAGAGCGTGCAGAGATTTCAATGCTTGAAGGAGCGGTTTTGGATATTAGATACGGTGTTTCGAG
AATTGCATATAGTAAAGACTTTGAAACTCTCAAAGTTGATTTTCTTAGCAAGCTACCTGAAATGCTGAAA
ATGTTCGAAGATCGTTTATGTCATAAAACATATTTAAATGGTGATCATGTAACCCATCCTGACTTCATGT
TGTATGACGCTCTTGATGTTGTTTTATACATGGACCCAATGTGCCTGGATGCGTTCCCAAAATTAGTTTG
TTTTAAAAAACGTATTGAAGCTATCCCACAAATTGATAAGTACTTGAAATCCAGCAAGTATATAGCATGG
CCTTTGCAGGGCTGGCAAGCCACGTTTGGTGGTGGCGACCATCCTCCAAAATCGGATCTGGAAGTTCTGT
TCCAGGGGCCCCTGTCCAGCGGTCTGGTTCCGCGTGGTTCCGGTACCGCGGCCCAGCCGGCCATGGCCCA
GGGCGCGCTGAAACGTTATCGTGCCGTCTATGATTACTCTGCCGCCGATGAAGATGAAGTCTCCTTTCAG
GATGGTGATACCATTGTTAACGTTCAGCAGATTGATGATGGTTGGATGTACGGTACTGTTGAACGTACCG
GTGATACTGGTATGCTGCCAGCCAACTATGTCGAAGCCATTGCGGCCGCAGAACAAAAACTCATCTCAGA
AGAGGATCTGAATGGGGCCGCATA
[142 nt withheld, positions 2615-2756]
C
[98 nt withheld, positions 2758-2855]
AGTTTGTACTGGTGACGAAACTCAGTGTCTAGCTAGAGTGGC
[149 nt withheld, positions 2898-3046]
T
[41 nt withheld, positions 3048-3088]
T
[62 nt withheld, positions 3090-3151]
A
[35 nt withheld, positions 3153-3187]
CCTCCCTCAATCGGTTGAATGTCGCCCTTTTGTCTTTGGCGCTGGTAAACCATATGAA
[86 nt withheld, positions 3246-3331]
T
[54 nt withheld, positions 3333-3386]
CTAGCGCCGCCCTATACCTTGTCTGCCTCCCCGCGTTGCGTCGCGGTGCATGGAGCCGGGCCACCTCGAC
CTGAATGGAAGCCGGCGGCACCTCGCTAACGGATTCACCACTCCAAGAATTGGAGCCAATCAATTCTTGC
GGAGAACTGTGAATGCGCAAACCAACCCTTGGCAGAACATATCCATCGCGTCCGCCATCTCCAGCAGCCG
CACGCGGCGCATCTCGGGCAGCGTTGGGTCCTGGCCACGGGTGCGCATGATCGTGCTCCTGTCGTTGAGG
ACCCGGCTAGGCTGGCGGGGTTGCCTTACTGGTTAGCAGAATGAATCACCGATACGCGAGCGAACGTGAA
GCGACTGCTGCTGCAAAACGTCTGCGACCTGAGCAACAACATGAATGGTCTTCGGTTTCCGTGTTTCGTA
AAGTCTGGAAACGCGGAAGTCAGCGCCCTGCACCATTATGTTCCGGATCTGCATCGCAGGATGCTGCTGG
CTACCCTGTGGAACACCTACATCTGTATTAACGAAGCGCTGGCATTGACCCTGAGTGATTTTTCTCTGGT
CCCGCCGCATCCATACCGCCAGTTGTTTACCCTCACAACGTTCCAGTAACCGGGCATGTTCATCATCAGT
AACCCGTATCGTGAGCATCCTCTCTCGTTTCATCGGTATCATTACCCCCATGAACAGAAATCCCCCTTAC
ACGGAGGCATCAGTGACCAAACAGGAAAAAACCGCCCTTAACATGGCCCGCTTTATCAGAAGCCAGACAT
TAACGCTTCTGGAGAAACTCAACGAGCTGGACGCGGATGAACAGGCAGACATCTGTGAATCGCTTCACGA
CCACGCTGATGAGCTTTACCGCAGGATCCGCGAAATTGTAAGCGTTAATATTTTGTTAAAATTCGCGTTA
AATTTTTGTTAAATCAGCTCATTTTTTAACCAATAGGCCGAAATCGGCAAAATCCCTTATAAATCAAAAG
AATAGACCGAGATAGGGT
[37 nt withheld, positions 4385-4421]
AAAGAACGTGGACTCCAACGTCAAAGG
[49 nt withheld, positions 4449-4497]
T
[91 nt withheld, positions 4499-4589]
G
[124 nt withheld, positions 4591-4714]
CGCGGATCCTGCCTCGCGCGTTTCGGTGATGACGGTGAAAACCTCTGACACATGCAGCTCCCGGAGACGG
TCACAGCTTGTCTGTAAGCGGATGCCGGGAGCAGACAAGCCCGTCAGGGCGCGTCAGCGGGTGTTGGCGG
GTGTCGGGGCGCAGCCATGACCCAGTCACGTAGCGATAGCGGAGTGTATACTGGCTTAACTATGCGGCAT
CAGAGCAGATTGTACTGAGAGTGCACCATATGCGGTGTGAAATACCGCACAGATGCGTAAGGAGAAAATA
CCGCATCAGGCGCTCTTCCGCTTCCTCGCTCACTGACTCGCTGCGCTCGGTCGTTCGGCTGCGGCGAGCG
GTATCAGCTCACTCAAAGGCGGTAATACGGTTATCCACAGAATCAGGGGATAACGCAGGAAAGAACATGT
GAGCAAAAGGCCAGCAAAAGGCCAGGAACCGTAAAAAGGCCGCGTTGCTGGCGTTTTTCCATAGGCTCCG
CCCCCCTGACGAGCATCACAAAAATCGACGCTCAAGTCAGAGGTGGCGAAACCCGACAGGACTATAAAGA
TACCAGGGTTTCCCCCTGGAAGCTCCCTCGTGCGCTCTCCTGTTCCGACCCTGCCGCTTACCGGATACCT
GTCCGCCTTTCTCCCTTCGGGAAGCGTGGCGCTTTCTCATAGCTCACGCTGTAGGTATCTCAGTTCGGTG
TAGGTCGTTCGCTCCAAGCTGGGCTGTGTGCACGAACCCCCCGTTCAGCCCGACCGCTGCGCCTTATCCG
GTAACTATCGTCTTGAGTCCAACCCGGTAAGACACGACTTATCGCCACTGGCAGCAGCCACTGGTAACAG
GATTAGCAGAGCGAGGTATGTAGGCGGTGCTACAGAGTTCTTGAAGTGGTGGCCTAACTACGGCTACACT
AGAAGGACAGTATTTGGTATCTGCGCTCTGCTGAAGCCAGTTACCTTCGGAAAAAGAGTTGGTAGCTCTT
GATCCGGCAAACAAACCACCGCTGGTAGCGGTGGTTTTTTTGTTTGCAAGCAGCAGATTACGCGCAGAAA
AAAAGGATCTCAAGAAGATCCTTTGATCTTTTCTACGGGGTCTGACGCTCAGTGGAACGAAAACTCACGT
TAAGGGATTTTGGTCATGAGATTATCAAAAAGGATCTTCACCTAGATCCTTTTAAATTAAAAATGAAGTT
TTAAATCAATCTAAAGTATATATGAGTAAACTTGGTCTGACAGTTACCAATGCTTAATCAGTGAGGCACC
TATCTCAGCGATCTGTCTATTTCGTTCATCCATAGTTGCCTGACTCCCCGTCGTGTAGATAACTACGATA
CGGGAGGGCTTACCATCTGGCCCCAGTGCTGCAATGATACCGCGAGACCCACGCTCACCGGCTCCAGATT
TATCAGCAATAAACCAGCCAGCCGGAAGGGCCGAGCGCAGAAGTGGTCCTGCAACTTTATCCGCCTCCAT
CCAGTCTATTAATTGTTGCCGGGAAGCTAGAGTAAGTAGTTCGCCAGTTAATAGTTTGCGCAACGTTGTT
GCCATTGCTGCAGGCATCGTGGTGTCACGCTCGTCGTTTGGTATGGCTTCATTCAGCTCCGGTTCCCAAC
GATCAAGGCGAGTTACATGATCCCCCATATTGTGCAAAAAAGCGGTTAGCTCCTTCGGTCCTCCGATCGT
TGTCAGAAGTAAGTTGGCCGCAGTGTTATCACTCATGGTTATGGCAGCACTGCATAATTCTCTTACTGTC
ATGCCATCCGTAAGATGCTTTTCTGTGACTGGTGAGTACTCAACCAAGTCATTCTGAGAATAGTGTATGC
GGCGACCGAGTTGCTCTTGCCCGGCGTCAACACGGGATAATACCGCGCCACATAGCAGAACTTTAAAAGT
GCTCATCATTGGAAAACGTTCTTCGGGGCGAAAACTCTCAAGGATCTTACCGCTGTTGAGATCCAGTTCG
ATGTAACCCACTCGTGCACCCAACTGATCTTCAGCATCTTTTACTTTCACCAGCGTTTCTGGGTGAGCAA
AAACAGGAAGGCAAAATGCCGCAAAAAAGGGAATAAGGGCGACACGGAAATGTTGAATACTCATACTCTT
CCTTTTTCAATATTATTGAAGCATTTATCAGGGTTATTGTCTCATGAGCGGATACATATTTGAATGTATT
TAGAAAAATAAACAAATAGGGGTTCCGCGCACATTTCCCCGAAAAGTGCCACCTGACGTCTAAGAAACCA
TTA
Features (pLannotate 1.2.2; 21 found; start..end, strand, type, name):
     65..142     +  promoter       lacIq promoter: lacI (mutant); In the lacIq allele, a single base change in the promoter boosts expression of the lacI gene about 10-fold.
    143..1225    +  CDS            lacI: lac repressor; lacI; The lac repressor binds to the lac operator to inhibit transcription in E. coli. This inhibition can be relieved by adding lactose or isopropyl-β-D-thiogalactopyranoside (IPTG).
   1238..1259    +  protein_bind   CAP binding site: CAP binding activates transcription in the presence of cAMP. E. coli catabolite activator protein
   1278..1295    +  promoter       tet promoter (fragment): E. coli promoter for tetracycline efflux protein gene
   1468..1496    +  promoter       tac promoter: strong E. coli promoter; hybrid between the trp and lac UV5 promoters
   1504..1520    +  protein_bind   lac operator: The lac repressor binds to the lac operator to inhibit transcription in E. coli. This inhibition can be relieved by adding lactose or isopropyl-β-D-thiogalactopyranoside (IPTG). lac repressor encoded by lacI
   1605..1622    +  CDS            6xHis: 6xHis affinity tag
   1638..2291    +  CDS            GST26_SCHJA: Experimental evidence at protein level: Swiss-Prot protein existence level 1. GST isoenzymes appear to play a central role in the parasite detoxification system. Other functions are also suspected including a role in increasing the solubility of haematin in the parasite gut. From Schistosoma japonicum (Blood fluke).
   2361..2561    +  CDS            LASP1 (fragment): LASP1_RABIT - Experimental evidence at protein level: Swiss-Prot protein existence level 1. Plays an important role in the regulation of dynamic actin- based, cytoskeletal activities. Agonist-dependent changes in LASP1 phosphorylation may also serve to regulate actin-associated ion transport activities, not only in the parietal cell but also in certain other F-actin-rich secretory epithelial cell types (By similarity). From Oryctolagus cuniculus (Rabbit).
   2619..2666    +  terminator     fd terminator (sequence withheld): central terminator from bacteriophage fd (Otsuka and Kunisawa, 1982)
   2671..2883    +  CDS            M13 gene III (fragment) (sequence partly withheld): pIII; III; minor coat protein
   2898..3368    +  CDS            M13 gene III (fragment) (sequence partly withheld): pIII; III; minor coat protein
   3390..3460    +  CDS            TcR (fragment): tetracycline efflux protein; tet; confers resistance to tetracycline
   3702..4082    -  CDS            YPB1_ECOLX: Protein predicted: Swiss-Prot protein existence level 4. From Escherichia coli.
   4099..4250    +  CDS            rop (fragment): Rop protein, which maintains plasmids at low copy number; rop
   4286..4714    -  rep_origin     f1 ori (sequence partly withheld): f1 bacteriophage origin of replication; arrow indicates direction of (+) strand synthesis
   4723..4762    +  CDS            rop (fragment): Rop protein, which maintains plasmids at low copy number; rop
   4864..5004    +  misc_feature   bom: basis of mobility region from pBR322
   5190..5777    -  rep_origin     ori: high-copy-number ColE1/pMB1/pBR322/pUC origin of replication
   5951..6808    -  CDS            bla: BLAT_ECOLX - Experimental evidence at protein level: Swiss-Prot protein existence level 1. TEM-type are the most prevalent beta-lactamases in enterobacteria; they hydrolyze the beta-lactam bond in susceptible beta-lactam antibiotics, thus conferring resistance to penicillins and cephalosporins. TEM-3 and TEM-4 are capable of hydrolyzing cefotaxime and ceftazidime. TEM-5 is capable of hydrolyzing ceftazidime. TEM-6 is capable of hydrolyzing ceftazidime and aztreonam. TEM-8/CAZ-2, TEM- 16/CAZ-7 and TEM-24/CAZ-6 are markedly active against ceftazidime. IRT- 4 shows resistance to beta-lactamase in
   6809..6913    -  promoter       AmpR promoter: bla
