[The description below was written by a language model from this plasmid's Addgene catalogue record and pLannotate feature annotations shown in this document.]
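Description:
pHH0103_LASP1-1/1-SV2/2 is a bacterial expression plasmid of about 7 kb, built on the pHH0103 backbone, for producing and purifying an SH3 domain fragment of human LASP1 in E. coli. It replicates from a ColE1/pMB1-type origin accompanied by the pBR322 bom region and is catalogued as low copy. The rop gene appears only as two fragments split by an inserted f1 phage origin. Selection is with ampicillin through the TEM beta-lactamase gene (bla) and its own promoter.

The expression cassette is driven by the strong hybrid tac promoter followed by a lac operator. A plasmid-borne lacI gene under the up-mutated lacIq promoter supplies ample repressor, so transcription is held off until induced with IPTG. The annotated reading frames run in order from a 6xHis tag to Schistosoma japonicum glutathione S-transferase and then the LASP1 segment, consistent with an N-terminal His-GST fusion that can be captured on either nickel or glutathione resin. The insert is listed as 224 bp of human origin, cloned between SfiI and NotI sites. The annotation tool labels about 200 nt of it by its best match to the rabbit LASP1 orthologue, which reflects sequence conservation rather than a different source species.

Downstream lie an fd phage terminator and two fragments of M13 gene III. Together with the f1 origin and leftover tetracycline-resistance pieces, these suggest descent from a phage-display phagemid, although the record does not state this. The record also does not indicate whether the gene III fragments are translated. The construct belongs to a collection used for a family-wide survey of human SH3 domain binding specificities.
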