Addgene plasmid #91392: pHH0103_LASP1-1/1-SV2/2
Purpose: Protein expression and purification of human SH3 domain construct LASP1-1/1-SV2/2
Depositing lab: Sachdev Sidhu. Depositing organization: University of Toronto. Publication: Comprehensive Analysis of the Human SH3 Domain Family Reveals a Wide Variety of Non-canonical Specificities. Teyra J, Huang H, Jain S, Guan X, Dong A, Liu Y, Tempel W, Min J, Tong Y, Kim PM, Bader GD, Sidhu SS. Structure. 2017 Oct 3;25(10):1598-1610.e3. doi: 10.1016/j.str.2017.07.017. Epub 2017 Sep 7. PubMed 28890361.
Backbone
  Vector backbone: pHH0103
  Vector type: Bacterial Expression
Growth in bacteria
  Bacterial resistance: Ampicillin, 100 μg/mL
  Growth temperature: 37°C
  Growth strain: DH5alpha
  Copy number: Low Copy
Gene/Insert
  Gene/Insert name: LASP1-1/1-SV2/2
  Species: H. sapiens (human)
  Insert size (bp): 224
  Entrez Gene: LASP1 (a.k.a. Lasp-1, MLN50)
  Cloning method: Restriction Enzyme; 5′ cloning site Sfi1 (unknown if destroyed); 3′ cloning site Not1 (unknown if destroyed)
Terms and licenses: Academic/Nonprofit Terms; Industry Terms: Not Available to Industry
How to cite: pHH0103_LASP1-1/1-SV2/2 was a gift from Sachdev Sidhu (Addgene plasmid # 91392 ; http://n2t.net/addgene:91392 ; RRID:Addgene_91392)
