>Addgene plasmid #91392 | pHH0103_LASP1-1/1-SV2/2 | depositor partial sequence | sequence record 175880 | insert sequence
GGTACCGAATTCGGATCCGCGCGCTGAAACGTTACCGTGCCGCCTATGATTACTCTGCCGCAGATGAAGA
TGCCGTTTCCTTCCAGGATGGTGATACCATTGTTAACGTTCAGCAGATTGATGATGGTTGGATGTACGGT
ACTGTTGAACGTACCGGTGATACTGGTATGCTGCCAGCCAACTATGTCGAAGCCATTGCGGCCGCTAGCT
AAGTCGACGAGCTC
